>Addgene plasmid #171269 | Flag-neo-PP1-Beta | addgene full sequence | sequence record 335788 | Addgene NGS Result
CCATTCGCCATTCAGGCTGCGCAACTGTTGGGAAGGGCGATCGGTGCGGGCCTCTTCGCTATTACGCCAG
CTGGCGAAAGGGGGATGTGCTGCAAGGCGATTAAGTTGGGTAACGCCAGGGTTTTCCCAGTCACGACGTT
GTAAAACGACGGCCAGTGCCAAGCTGATCTATACATTGAATCAATATTGGCAATTAGCCATATTAGTCAT
TGGTTATATAGCATAAATCAATATTGGCTATTGGCCATTGCATACGTTGTATCTATATCATAATATGTAC
ATTTATATTGGCTCATGTCCAATATGACCGCCATGTTGACATTGATTATTGACTAGTTATTAATAGTAAT
CAATTACGGGGTCATTAGTTCATAGCCCATATATGGAGTTCCGCGTTACATAACTTACGGTAAATGGCCC
GCCTGGCTGACCGCCCAACGACCCCCGCCCATTGACGTCAATAATGACGTATGTTCCCATAGTAACGCCA
ATAGGGACTTTCCATTGACGTCAATGGGTGGAGTATTTACGGTAAACTGCCCACTTGGCAGTACATCAAG
TGTATCATATGCCAAGTCCGCCCCCTATTGACGTCAATGACGGTAAATGGCCCGCCTGGCATTATGCCCA
GTACATGACCTTACGGGACTTTCCTACTTGGCAGTACATCTACGTATTAGTCATCGCTATTACCATGGTG
ATGCGGTTTTGGCAGTACACCAATGGGCGTGGATAGCGGTTTGACTCACGGGGATTTCCAAGTCTCCACC
CCATTGACGTCAATGGGAGTTTGTTTTGGCACCAAAATCAACGGGACTTTCCAAAATGTCGTAATAACCC
CGCCCCGTTGACGCAAATGGGCGGTAGGCGTGTACGGTGGGAGGTCTATATAAGCAGAGCTCGTTTAGTG
AACCGTCAGAATTAACCATGGACTACAAAGACCATGACGGTGATTATAAAGATCATGACATCGATTACAA
GGATGACGATGACAAGCTTATGGCGGACGGGGAGCTGAACGTGGACAGCCTCATCACCCGGCTGCTGGAG
GTACGAGGATGTCGTCCAGGAAAGATTGTGCAGATGACTGAAGCAGAAGTTCGAGGCTTATGTATCAAGT
CTCGGGAGATCTTTCTCAGCCAGCCTATTCTTTTGGAATTGGAAGCACCGCTGAAAATTTGTGGAGATAT
TCATGGACAGTATACAGATTTACTGAGATTATTTGAATATGGAGGTTTCCCACCAGAAGCCAACTATCTT
TTCTTAGGAGATTATGTGGACAGAGGAAAGCAGTCTTTGGAAACCATTTGTTTGCTATTGGCTTATAAAA
TCAAATATCCAGAGAACTTCTTTCTCTTAAGAGGAAACCATGAGTGTGCTAGCATCAATCGCATTTATGG
ATTCTATGATGAATGCAAACGAAGATTTAATATTAAATTGTGGAAGACCTTCACTGATTGTTTTAACTGT
CTGCCTATAGCAGCCATTGTGGATGAGAAGATCTTCTGTTGTCATGGAGGATTGTCACCAGACCTGCAAT
CTATGGAGCAGATTCGGAGAATTATGAGACCTACTGATGTCCCTGATACAGGTTTGCTCTGTGATTTGCT
ATGGTCTGATCCAGATAAGGATGTGCAAGGCTGGGGAGAAAATGATCGTGGTGTTTCCTTTACTTTTGGA
GCTGATGTAGTCAGTAAATTTCTGAATCGTCATGATTTAGATTTGATTTGTCGAGCTCATCAGGTGGTGG
AAGATGGATATGAATTTTTTGCTAAACGACAGTTGGTAACCTTATTTTCAGCCCCAAATTACTGTGGCGA
GTTTGATAATGCTGGTGGAATGATGAGTGTGGATGAAACTTTGATGTGTTCATTTCAGATATTGAAACCA
TCTGAAAAGAAAGCTAAATACCAGTATGGTGGACTGAATTCTGGACGTCCTGTCACTCCACCTCGAACAG
CTAATCCGCCGAAGAAAAGGTGAGGATCCCGGGTGGCATCCCTGTGACCCCTCCCCAGTGCCTCTCCTGG
CCCTGGAAGTTGCCACTCCAGTGCCCACCAGCCTTGTCCTAATAAAATTAAGTTGCATCATTTTGTCTGA
CTAGGTGTCCTTCTATAATATTATGGGGTGGAGGGGGGTGGTATGGAGCAAGGGGCAAGTTGGGAAGACA
ACCTGTAGGGCCTGCGGGGTCTATTGGGAACCAAGCTGGAGTGCAGTGGCACAATCTTGGCTCACTGCAA
TCTCCGCCTCCTGGGTTCAAGCGATTCTCCTGCCTCAGCCTCCCGAGTTGTTGGGATTCCAGGCATGCAT
GACCAGGCTCAGCTAATTTTTGTTTTTTTGGTAGAGACGGGGTTTCACCATATTGGCCAGGCTGGTCTCC
AACTCCTAATCTCAGGTGATCTACCCACCTTGGCCTCCCAAATTGCTGGGATTACAGGCGTGAACCACTG
CTCCCTTCCCTGTCCTTCTGATTTTAAAATAACTATACCAGCAGGAGGACGTCCAGACACAGCATAGGCT
ACCTGGCCATGCCCAACCGGTGGGACATTTGAGTTGCTTGCTTGGCACTGTCCTCTCATGCGTTGGGTCC
ACTCAGTAGATGCCTGTTGAATTGGGTACGCGGCCAGCTTGGCTGTGGAATGTGTGTCAGTTAGGGTGTG
GAAAGTCCCCAGGCTCCCCAGCAGGCAGAAGTATGCAAAGCATGCATCTCAATTAGTCAGCAACCAGGTG
TGGAAAGTCCCCAGGCTCCCCAGCAGGCAGAAGTATGCAAAGCATGCATCTCAATTAGTCAGCAACCATA
GTCCCGCCCCTAACTCCGCCCATCCCGCCCCTAACTCCGCCCAGTTCCGCCCATTCTCCGCCCCATGGCT
GACTAATTTTTTTTATTTATGCAGAGGCCGAGGCCGCCTCGGCCTCTGAGCTATTCCAGAAGTAGTGAGG
AGGCTTTTTTGGAGGAATTGATCAGCTTGGGATCTGATCAAGAGACAGGATGAGGATCGTTTCGCATGAT
TGAACAAGATGGATTGCACGCAGGTTCTCCGGCCGCTTGGGTGGAGAGGCTATTCGGCTATGACTGGGCA
CAACAGACAATCGGCTGCTCTGATGCCGCCGTGTTCCGGCTGTCAGCGCAGGGGCGCCCGGTTCTTTTTG
TCAAGACCGACCTGTCCGGTGCCCTGAATGAACTGCAGGACGAGGCAGCGCGGCTATCGTGGCTGGCCAC
GACGGGCGTTCCTTGCGCAGCTGTGCTCGACGTTGTCACTGAAGCGGGAAGGGACTGGCTGCTATTGGGC
GAAGTGCCGGGGCAGGATCTCCTGTCATCTCACCTTGCTCCTGCCGAGAAAGTATCCATCATGGCTGATG
CAATGCGGCGGCTGCATACGCTTGATCCGGCTACCTGCCCATTCGACCACCAAGCGAAACATCGCATCGA
GCGAGCACGTACTCGGATGGAAGCCGGTCTTGTCGATCAGGATGATCTGGACGAAGAGCATCAGGGGCTC
GCGCCAGCCGAACTGTTCGCCAGGCTCAAGGCGCGCATGCCCGACGGCGAGGATCTCGTCGTGACCCATG
GCGATGCCTGCTTGCCGAATATCATGGTGGAAAATGGCCGCTTTTCTGGATTCATCGACTGTGGCCGGCT
GGGTGTGGCGGACCGCTATCAGGACATAGCGTTGGCTACCCGTGATATTGCTGAAGAGCTTGGCGGCGAA
TGGGCTGACCGCTTCCTCGTGCTTTACGGTATCGCCGCTCCCGATTCGCAGCGCATCGCCTTCTATCGCC
TTCTTGACGAGTTCTTCTGAGCGGGACTCTGGGGTTCGAAATGACCGACCAAGCGACGCCCAACCTGCCA
TCACGAGATTTCGATTCCACCGCCGCCTTCTATGAAAGGTTGGGCTTCGGAATCGTTTTCCGGGACGCCG
GCTGGATGATCCTCCAGCGCGGGGATCTCATGCTGGAGTTCTTCGCCCACCCCGGGCTCGATCCCCTCGC
GAGTTGGTTCAGCTGCTGCCTGAGGCTGGACGACCTCGCGGAGTTCTACCGGCAGTGCAAATCCGTCGGC
ATCCAGGAAACCAGCAGCGGCTATCCGCGCATCCATGCCCCCGAACTGCAGGAGTGGGGAGGCACGATGG
CCGCTTTGGTCGACCCGGACGGGACGCTCCTGCGCCTGATACAGAACGAATTGCTTGCAGGCATCTCATG
AGTGTGTCTTCCCGTTTTCCGCCTGAGGTCACTGCGTGGATGGAGCGCTGGCGCCTGCTGCGCGACGGCG
AGCTGCTCACCACCCACTCGCCAAGCTGGAACCGTAAAAAGGCCGCGTTGCTGGCGTTTTTCCATAGGCT
CCGCCGATCATAATCAGCCATACCACATTTGTAGAGGTTTTACTTGCTTTAAAAAACCTCCCACACCTCC
CCCTGAACCTGAAACATAAAATGAATGCAATTGTTGTTGTTAACTTGTTTATTGCAGCTTATAATGGTTA
CAAATAAAGCAATAGCATCACAAATTTCACAAATAAAGCATTTTTTTCACTGCATTCTAGTTGTGGTTTG
TCCAAACTCATCAATGTATCTTATCATGTCTGGATCAATTCCCTATAGTGAGTCGTATTAAATTCGTAAT
CATGTCATAGCTGTTTCCTGTGTGAAATTGTTATCCGCTCACAATTCCACACAACATACGAGCCGGAAGC
ATAAAGTGTAAAGCCTGGGGTGCCTAATGAGTGAGCTAACTCACATTAATTGCGTTGCGCTCACTGCCCG
CTTTCCAGTCGGGAAACCTGTCGTGCCAGCTGCATTAATGAATCGGCCAACGCGCGGGGAGAGGCGGTTT
GCGTATTGGGCGCTCTTCCGCTTCCTCGCTCACTGACTCGCTGCGCTCGGTCGTTCGGCTGCGGCGAGCG
GTATCAGCTCACTCAAAGGCGGTAATACGGTTATCCACAGAATCAGGGGATAACGCAGGAAAGAACATGT
GAGCAAAAGGCCAGCAAAAGGCCAGGAACCGTAAAAAGGCCGCGTTGCTGGCGTTTTTCCATAGGCTCCG
CCCCCCTGACGAGCATCACAAAAATCGACGCTCAAGTCAGAGGTGGCGAAACCCGACAGGACTATAAAGA
TACCAGGCGTTTCCCCCTGGAAGCTCCCTCGTGCGCTCTCCTGTTCCGACCCTGCCGCTTACCGGATACC
TGTCCGCCTTTCTCCCTTCGGGAAGCGTGGCGCTTTCTCATAGCTCACGCTGTAGGTATCTCAGTTCGGT
GTAGGTCGTTCGCTCCAAGCTGGGCTGTGTGCACGAACCCCCCGTTCAGCCCGACCGCTGCGCCTTATCC
GGTAACTATCGTCTTGAGTCCAACCCGGTAAGACACGACTTATCGCCACTGGCAGCAGCCACTGGTAACA
GGATTAGCAGAGCGAGGTATGTAGGCGGTGCTACAGAGTTCTTGAAGTGGTGGCCTAACTACGGCTACAC
TAGAAGAACAGTATTTGGTATCTGCGCTCTGCTGAAGCCAGTTACCTTCGGAAAAAGAGTTGGTAGCTCT
TGATCCGGCAAACAAACCACCGCTGGTAGCGGTGGTTTTTTTGTTTGCAAGCAGCAGATTACGCGCAGAA
AAAAAGGATCTCAAGAAGATCCTTTGATCTTTTCTACGGGGTCTGACGCTCAGTGGAACGAAAACTCACG
TTAAGGGATTTTGGTCATGAGATTATCAAAAAGGATCTTCACCTAGATCCTTTTAAATTAAAAATGAAGT
TTTAAATCAATCTAAAGTATATATGAGTAAACTTGGTCTGACAGTTACCAATGCTTAATCAGTGAGGCAC
CTATCTCAGCGATCTGTCTATTTCGTTCATCCATAGTTGCCTGACTCCCCGTCGTGTAGATAACTACGAT
ACGGGAGGGCTTACCATCTGGCCCCAGTGCTGCAATGATACCGCGAGACCCACGCTCACCGGCTCCAGAT
TTATCAGCAATAAACCAGCCAGCCGGAAGGGCCGAGCGCAGAAGTGGTCCTGCAACTTTATCCGCCTCCA
TCCAGTCTATTAATTGTTGCCGGGAAGCTAGAGTAAGTAGTTCGCCAGTTAATAGTTTGCGCAACGTTGT
TGCCATTGCTACAGGCATCGTGGTGTCACGCTCGTCGTTTGGTATGGCTTCATTCAGCTCCGGTTCCCAA
CGATCAAGGCGAGTTACATGATCCCCCATGTTGTGCAAAAAAGCGGTTAGCTCCTTCGGTCCTCCGATCG
TTGTCAGAAGTAAGTTGGCCGCAGTGTTATCACTCATGGTTATGGCAGCACTGCATAATTCTCTTACTGT
CATGCCATCCGTAAGATGCTTTTCTGTGACTGGTGAGTACTCAACCAAGTCATTCTGAGAATAGTGTATG
CGGCGACCGAGTTGCTCTTGCCCGGCGTCAATACGGGATAATACCGCGCCACATAGCAGAACTTTAAAAG
TGCTCATCATTGGAAAACGTTCTTCGGGGCGAAAACTCTCAAGGATCTTACCGCTGTTGAGATCCAGTTC
GATGTAACCCACTCGTGCACCCAACTGATCTTCAGCATCTTTTACTTTCACCAGCGTTTCTGGGTGAGCA
AAAACAGGAAGGCAAAATGCCGCAAAAAAGGGAATAAGGGCGACACGGAAATGTTGAATACTCATACTCT
TCCTTTTTCAATATTATTGAAGCATTTATCAGGGTTATTGTCTCATGAGCGGATACATATTTGAATGTAT
TTAGAAAAATAAACAAATAGGGGTTCCGCGCACATTTCCCCGAAAAGTGCCACCTG
[124 nt withheld, positions 6777-6900]
C
[91 nt withheld, positions 6902-6992]
A
[49 nt withheld, positions 6994-7042]
CCTTTGACGTTGGAGTCCACGTTCTTT
[37 nt withheld, positions 7070-7106]
ACCCTATCTCGGTCTATTCTTTTGATTTATAAGGGATTTTGCCGATTTCGGCCTATTGGTTAAAAAATGA
GCTGATTTAACAAAAATTTAACGCGAATTTTAACAAAATATTAACGCTTACAATTT
Features (pLannotate 1.2.2; 22 found; start..end, strand, type, name):
      4..158     -  CDS            lacZα (fragment): LacZα fragment of β-galactosidase; lacZ fragment
    318..697     +  enhancer       CMV enhancer: human cytomegalovirus immediate early enhancer
    699..898     +  promoter       CMV promoter: human cytomegalovirus (CMV) immediate early promoter
    931..996     +  CDS            3xFLAG: three tandem FLAG® epitope tags, followed by an enterokinase cleavage site
   1000..1980    +  CDS            PPP1CB: PP1B_CHICK - Experimental evidence at protein level: Swiss-Prot protein existence level 1. Protein phosphatase that associates with over 200 regulatory proteins to form highly specific holoenzymes which dephosphorylate hundreds of biological targets. Protein phosphatase (PP1) is essential for cell division, it participates in the regulation of glycogen metabolism, muscle contractility and protein synthesis. Involved in regulation of ionic conductances and long-term synaptic plasticity. From Gallus gallus (Chicken).
   1991..2613    +  polyA_signal   hGH poly(A) signal: human growth hormone polyadenylation signal
   2655..2952    +  promoter       SV40 promoter: SV40 enhancer and early promoter
   3006..3797    +  CDS            neo: KKA2_KLEPN - Also known as kan, nptII. Experimental evidence at protein level: Swiss-Prot protein existence level 1. Resistance to kanamycin, neomycin, paromomycin, ribostamycin, butirosin and gentamicin B. From Klebsiella pneumoniae.
   3821..4198    +  CDS            ble: BLE_KLEPN - Experimental evidence at protein level: Swiss-Prot protein existence level 1. Binding protein with a strong affinity to the bleomycin family of antibiotics. Binds to CL990; an antimitotic-antibiotic compound. From Klebsiella pneumoniae.
   4240..4299    +  CDS            str (fragment): STR_KLEPN - Protein inferred from homology: Swiss-Prot protein existence level 3. The aminoglycoside phosphotransferases achieve inactivation of their antibiotic substrates by phosphorylation. From Klebsiella pneumoniae.
   4322..4345    -  rep_origin     CloDF13 ori (fragment): Plasmids containing the CloDF13 (CDF) origin of replication can be propagated in E. coli cells that contain additional plasmids with compatible origins.
   4346..4429    +  CDS            large T antigen (fragment): large T antigen from SV40 (simian virus 40)
   4452..4586    +  polyA_signal   SV40 poly(A) signal: SV40 polyadenylation signal
   4592..4610    -  promoter       T7 promoter: promoter for bacteriophage T7 RNA polymerase
   4648..4664    -  protein_bind   lac operator: The lac repressor binds to the lac operator to inhibit transcription in E. coli. This inhibition can be relieved by adding lactose or isopropyl-β-D-thiogalactopyranoside (IPTG). lac repressor encoded by lacI
   4672..4702    -  promoter       lac promoter: promoter for the E. coli lac operon
   4717..4738    -  protein_bind   CAP binding site: CAP binding activates transcription in the presence of cAMP. E. coli catabolite activator protein
   4751..4843    -  CDS            lacI (fragment): lac repressor; lacI; The lac repressor binds to the lac operator to inhibit transcription in E. coli. This inhibition can be relieved by adding lactose or isopropyl-β-D-thiogalactopyranoside (IPTG).
   5026..5614    -  rep_origin     ori: high-copy-number ColE1/pMB1/pBR322/pUC origin of replication
   5785..6645    -  CDS            AmpR: β-lactamase; bla; confers resistance to ampicillin, carbenicillin, and related antibiotics
   6646..6750    -  promoter       AmpR promoter: bla
   6777..7205    +  rep_origin     f1 ori (sequence partly withheld): f1 bacteriophage origin of replication; arrow indicates direction of (+) strand synthesis
