[The description below was written by a language model from this plasmid's Addgene catalogue record and pLannotate feature annotations shown in this document.]
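Description:
Flag-neo-PP1-Beta is a mammalian expression plasmid built on the commercial p3XFLAG-CMV-10 backbone, carrying the human protein phosphatase 1 beta catalytic subunit (PPP1CB) as an N-terminally 3xFLAG-tagged fusion. In bacteria it is maintained at high copy through a ColE1/pUC-type origin and selected with ampicillin via the β-lactamase gene; an f1 origin is also present, which allows single-stranded DNA production. The sequenced plasmid is about 7.2 kb, consistent with a roughly 1 kb insert in a backbone of about 6.4 kb.

Expression is driven by the human cytomegalovirus immediate early enhancer and promoter, followed directly by the backbone-encoded 3xFLAG epitope (which includes an enterokinase cleavage site) and then the PPP1CB open reading frame, which was PCR-amplified and cloned between HindIII and BamHI; part of the plasmid derives from a commercial cDNA clone. The transcript is terminated by the human growth hormone polyadenylation signal. The automated annotation matched the coding sequence to the chicken PP1 beta entry, which probably reflects the high conservation of this phosphatase, since the catalogue record gives the species as human. A separate cassette uses the SV40 enhancer/early promoter to express the neomycin phosphotransferase gene, with an SV40 polyadenylation signal downstream, allowing G418 selection of stably transfected cells. The bleomycin-binding gene and streptomycin phosphotransferase fragment annotated after neo, like the lac-derived fragments and the small CloDF13 ori and large T antigen matches, appear to be backbone remnants rather than functional parts. The construct suits transient or stable expression of tagged PP1 beta in mammalian cells, where the FLAG epitope allows detection or immunoprecipitation of the phosphatase and its associated regulatory partners.
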