Addgene plasmid #171269: Flag-neo-PP1-Beta
Purpose: Mammalian expression of 3x-Flag-tagged human PP1 beta catalytic subunit
Depositing lab: Steven Balk. Depositing organization: Beth Israel Deaconess Medical Center.
Backbone
  Vector backbone: p3XFLAG-CMV-10
  Backbone manufacturer: Sigma-Aldrich
  Backbone size w/o insert (bp): 6400
  Vector type: Mammalian Expression
  Selectable markers: Neomycin (select with G418)
Growth in bacteria
  Bacterial resistance: Ampicillin, 100 μg/mL
  Growth temperature: 37°C
  Growth strain: DH5alpha
  Copy number: High Copy
Gene/Insert
  Gene/Insert name: 3x-Flag-tagged human PP1 beta catalytic subunit (alt names: PP1-Beta; PPP1CB)
  Species: H. sapiens (human)
  Insert size (bp): 1000
  Entrez Gene: PPP1CB (a.k.a. HEL-S-80p, MP, NSLH2, PP-1B, PP1B, PP1beta, PP1c, PPP1CD, PPP1beta)
  Promoter: CMV
  Tag / fusion protein: Flag (N terminal on backbone)
  Cloning method: Restriction Enzyme; 5′ cloning site HindIII (unknown if destroyed); 3′ cloning site BamHI (unknown if destroyed)
  Sequencing primers: 5′ CMV_fwd_primer
Resource information
  A portion of this plasmid was derived from a plasmid made by: Origene
Terms and licenses: Academic/Nonprofit Terms; Industry Terms: Not Available to Industry
Depositor comments: The construction is based on PCR amplification using Pfu DNA polymerase.
How to cite: Flag-neo-PP1-Beta was a gift from Steven Balk (Addgene plasmid # 171269 ; http://n2t.net/addgene:171269 ; RRID:Addgene_171269)
